>Addgene plasmid #139122 | hnRNPA2_LC_5E | addgene full sequence | sequence record 274899 | Addgene NGS Result
AGGAGATGGCGCCCAACAGTCCCCCGGCCACGGGGCCTGCCACCATACCCACGCCGAAACAAGCGCTCAT
GAGCCCGAAGTGGCGAGCCCGATCTTCCCCATCGGTGATGTCGGCGATATAGGCGCCAGCAACCGCACCT
GTGGCGCCGGTGATGCCGGCCACGATGCGTCCGGCGTAGAGGATCGAGATCTCGATCCCGCGAAATTAAT
ACGACTCACTATAGGGGAATTGTGAGCGGATAACAATTCCCCTCTAGAAATAATTTTGTTTAACTTTAAG
AAGGAGATATACCATGGGCTCTGATAAAATTCATCATCATCATCATCACGAAAATCTTTATTTTCAAGGT
CATATGGGTCGTGGCGGTAACTTCGGTTTTGGTGACAGCCGTGGTGGTGGTGGTAACTTTGGTCCGGGTC
CGGGCAGCAACTTCCGTGGTGGTAGCGACGGCTACGGCGAGGGCCGTGGTTTCGGCGATGGTTATAACGG
TTATGGTGGCGGTCCGGGCGGTGGCAACTTTGGTGGCAGCCCGGGTTATGGTGGCGGTCGTGGCGGTTAT
GGCGGTGGCGGTCCGGGTTATGGTAACCAGGGCGGTGGCTATGGTGGCGGTTACGACAACTATGGCGGTG
GCAACTACGGCGAGGGTAACTATAACGATTTCGGTAACTACAACCAGCAACCGGAGAACTATGGCCCGAT
GAAGAGCGGTAACTTTGGTGGCGAACGTAACATGGGTGGCCCGTATGGTGGCGGTAACTATGGTCCGGGT
GGTAGCGGTGGTGAAGGTGGTTATGGCGGTCGCAGCCGTTACTAACTCGAGCACCACCACCACCACCACT
GAGATCCGGCTGCTAACAAAGCCCGAAAGGAAGCTGAGTTGGCTGCTGCCACCGCTGAGCAATAACTAGC
ATAACCCCTTGGGGCCTCTAAACGGGTCTTGAGGGGTTTTTTGCTGAAAGGAGGAACTATATCCGGATTG
GCGAATGGG
[124 nt withheld, positions 990-1113]
C
[91 nt withheld, positions 1115-1205]
A
[49 nt withheld, positions 1207-1255]
CCTTTGACGTTGGAGTCCACGTTCTTT
[37 nt withheld, positions 1283-1319]
ACCCTATCTCGGTCTATTCTTTTGATTTATAAGGGATTTTGCCGATTTCGGCCTATTGGTTAAAAAATGA
GCTGATTTAACAAAAATTTAACGCGAATTTTAACAAAATATTAACGCTTACAATTTAGGTGGCACTTTTC
GGGGAAATGTGCGCGGAACCCCTATTTGTTTATTTTTCTAAATACATTCAAATATGTATCCGCTCATGAA
TTAATTCTTAGAAAAACTCATCGAGCATCAAATGAAACTGCAATTTATTCATATCAGGATTATCAATACC
ATATTTTTGAAAAAGCCGTTTCTGTAATGAAGGAGAAAACTCACCGAGGCAGTTCCATAGGATGGCAAGA
TCCTGGTATCGGTCTGCGATTCCGACTCGTCCAACATCAATACAACCTATTAATTTCCCCTCGTCAAAAA
TAAGGTTATCAAGTGAGAAATCACCATGAGTGACGACTGAATCCGGTGAGAATGGCAAAAGTTTATGCAT
TTCTTTCCAGACTTGTTCAACAGGCCAGCCATTACGCTCGTCATCAAAATCACTCGCATCAACCAAACCG
TTATTCATTCGTGATTGCGCCTGAGCGAGACGAAATACGCGATCGCTGTTAAAAGGACAATTACAAACAG
GAATCGAATGCAACCGGCGCAGGAACACTGCCAGCGCATCAACAATATTTTCACCTGAATCAGGATATTC
TTCTAATACCTGGAATGCTGTTTTCCCGGGGATCGCAGTGGTGAGTAACCATGCATCATCAGGAGTACGG
ATAAAATGCTTGATGGTCGGAAGAGGCATAAATTCCGTCAGCCAGTTTAGTCTGACCATCTCATCTGTAA
CATCATTGGCAACGCTACCTTTGCCATGTTTCAGAAACAACTCTGGCGCATCGGGCTTCCCATACAATCG
ATAGATTGTCGCACCTGATTGCCCGACATTATCGCGAGCCCATTTATACCCATATAAATCAGCATCCATG
TTGGAATTTAATCGCGGCCTAGAGCAAGACGTTTCCCGTTGAATATGGCTCATAACACCCCTTGTATTAC
TGTTTATGTAAGCAGACAGTTTTATTGTTCATGACCAAAATCCCTTAACGTGAGTTTTCGTTCCACTGAG
CGTCAGACCCCGTAGAAAAGATCAAAGGATCTTCTTGAGATCCTTTTTTTCTGCGCGTAATCTGCTGCTT
GCAAACAAAAAAACCACCGCTACCAGCGGTGGTTTGTTTGCCGGATCAAGAGCTACCAACTCTTTTTCCG
AAGGTAACTGGCTTCAGCAGAGCGCAGATACCAAATACTGTCCTTCTAGTGTAGCCGTAGTTAGGCCACC
ACTTCAAGAACTCTGTAGCACCGCCTACATACCTCGCTCTGCTAATCCTGTTACCAGTGGCTGCTGCCAG
TGGCGATAAGTCGTGTCTTACCGGGTTGGACTCAAGACGATAGTTACCGGATAAGGCGCAGCGGTCGGGC
TGAACGGGGGGTTCGTGCACACAGCCCAGCTTGGAGCGAACGACCTACACCGAACTGAGATACCTACAGC
GTGAGCTATGAGAAAGCGCCACGCTTCCCGAAGGGAGAAAGGCGGACAGGTATCCGGTAAGCGGCAGGGT
CGGAACAGGAGAGCGCACGAGGGAGCTTCCAGGGGGAAACGCCTGGTATCTTTATAGTCCTGTCGGGTTT
CGCCACCTCTGACTTGAGCGTCGATTTTTGTGATGCTCGTCAGGGGGGCGGAGCCTATGGAAAAACGCCA
GCAACGCGGCCTTTTTACGGTTCCTGGCCTTTTGCTGGCCTTTTGCTCACATGTTCTTTCCTGCGTTATC
CCCTGATTCTGTGGATAACCGTATTACCGCCTTTGAGTGAGCTGATACCGCTCGCCGCAGCCGAACGACC
GAGCGCAGCGAGTCAGTGAGCGAGGAAGCGGAAGAGCGCCTGATGCGGTATTTTCTCCTTACGCATCTGT
GCGGTATTTCACACCGCAATGGTGCACTCTCAGTACAATCTGCTCTGATGCCGCATAGTTAAGCCAGTAT
ACACTCCGCTATCGCTACGTGACTGGGTCATGGCTGCGCCCCGACACCCGCCAACACCCGCTGACGCGCC
CTGACGGGCTTGTCTGCTCCCGGCATCCGCTTACAGACAAGCTGTGACCGTCTCCGGGAGCTGCATGTGT
CAGAGGTTTTCACCGTCATCACCGAAACGCGCGAGGCAGCTGCGGTAAAGCTCATCAGCGTGGTCGTGAA
GCGATTCACAGATGTCTGCCTGTTCATCCGCGTCCAGCTCGTTGAGTTTCTCCAGAAGCGTTAATGTCTG
GCTTCTGATAAAGCGGGCCATGTTAAGGGCGGTTTTTTCCTGTTTGGTCACTGATGCCTCCGTGTAAGGG
GGATTTCTGTTCATGGGGGTAATGATACCGATGAAACGAGAGAGGATGCTCACGATACGGGTTACTGATG
ATGAACATGCCCGGTTACTGGAACGTTGTGAGGGTAAACAACTGGCGGTATGGATGCGGCGGGACCAGAG
AAAAATCACTCAGGGTCAATGCCAGCGCTTCGTTAATACAGATGTAGGTGTTCCACAGGGTAGCCAGCAG
CATCCTGCGATGCAGATCCGGAACATAATGGTGCAGGGCGCTGACTTCCGCGTTTCCAGACTTTACGAAA
CACGGAAACCGAAGACCATTCATGTTGTTGCTCAGGTCGCAGACGTTTTGCAGCAGCAGTCGCTTCACGT
TCGCTCGCGTATCGGTGATTCATTCTGCTAACCAGTAAGGCAACCCCGCCAGCCTAGCCGGGTCCTCAAC
GACAGGAGCACGATCATGCGCACCCGTGGGGCCGCCATGCCGGCGATAATGGCCTGCTTCTCGCCGAAAC
GTTTGGTGGCGGGACCAGTGACGAAGGCTTGAGCGAGGGCGTGCAAGATTCCGAATACCGCAAGCGACAG
GCCGATCATCGTCGCGCTCCAGCGAAAGCGGTCCTCGCCGAAAATGACCCAGAGCGCTGCCGGCACCTGT
CCTACGAGTTGCATGATAAAGAAGACAGTCATAAGTGCGGCGACGATAGTCATGCCCCGCGCCCACCGGA
AGGAGCTGACTGGGTTGAAGGCTCTCAAGGGCATCGGTCGAGATCCCGGTGCCTAATGAGTGAGCTAACT
TACATTAATTGCGTTGCGCTCACTGCCCGCTTTCCAGTCGGGAAACCTGTCGTGCCAGCTGCATTAATGA
ATCGGCCAACGCGCGGGGAGAGGCGGTTTGCGTATTGGGCGCCAGGGTGGTTTTTCTTTTCACCAGTGAG
ACGGGCAACAGCTGATTGCCCTTCACCGCCTGGCCCTGAGAGAGTTGCAGCAAGCGGTCCACGCTGGTTT
GCCCCAGCAGGCGAAAATCCTGTTTGATGGTGGTTAACGGCGGGATATAACATGAGCTGTCTTCGGTATC
GTCGTATCCCACTACCGAGATATCCGCACCAACGCGCAGCCCGGACTCGGTAATGGCGCGCATTGCGCCC
AGCGCCATCTGATCGTTGGCAACCAGCATCGCAGTGGGAACGATGCCCTCATTCAGCATTTGCATGGTTT
GTTGAAAACCGGACATGGCACTCCAGTCGCCTTCCCGTTCCGCTATCGGCTGAATTTGATTGCGAGTGAG
ATATTTATGCCAGCCAGCCAGACGCAGACGCGCCGAGACAGAACTTAATGGGCCCGCTAACAGCGCGATT
TGCTGGTGACCCAATGCGACCAGATGCTCCACGCCCAGTCGCGTACCGTCTTCATGGGAGAAAATAATAC
TGTTGATGGGTGTCTGGTCAGAGACATCAAGAAATAACGCCGGAACATTAGTGCAGGCAGCTTCCACAGC
AATGGCATCCTGGTCATCCAGCGGATAGTTAATGATCAGCCCACTGACGCGTTGCGCGAGAAGATTGTGC
ACCGCCGCTTTACAGGCTTCGACGCCGCTTCGTTCTACCATCGACACCACCACGCTGGCACCCAGTTGAT
CGGCGCGAGATTTAATCGCCGCGACAATTTGCGACGGCGCGTGCAGGGCCAGACTGGAGGTGGCAACGCC
AATCAGCAACGACTGTTTGCCCGCCAGTTGTTGTGCCACGCGGTTGGGAATGTAATTCAGCTCCGCCATC
GCCGCTTCCACTTTTTCCCGCGTTTTCGCAGAAACGTGGCTGGCCTGGTTCACCACGCGGGAAACGGTCT
GATAAGAGACACCGGCATACTCTGCGACATCGTATAACGTTACTGGTTTCACATTCACCACCCTGAATTG
ACTCTCTTCCGGGCGCTATCATGCCATACCGCGAAAGGTTTTGCGCCATTCGATGGTGTCCGGGATCTCG
ACGCTCTCCCTTATGCGACTCCTGCATTAGGAAGCAGCCCAGTAGTAGGTTGAGGCCGTTGAGCACCGCC
GCCGCAAGGAATGGTGCATGCA
Features (pLannotate 1.2.2; 20 found; start..end, strand, type, name):
    207..225     +  promoter       T7 promoter: promoter for bacteriophage T7 RNA polymerase
    226..250     +  protein_bind   lac operator: The lac repressor binds to the lac operator to inhibit transcription in E. coli. This inhibition can be relieved by adding lactose or isopropyl-β-D-thiogalactopyranoside (IPTG). lac repressor encoded by lacI
    265..287     +  RBS            RBS: efficient ribosome binding site from bacteriophage T7 gene 10 (Olins and Rangwala, 1989)
    312..328     +  CDS            capTEV™ (fragment): composite tag for in vivo biotinylation, TEV protease cleavage, and 6xHis tagging
    357..812     +  CDS            HNRNPA2B1 (fragment): ROA2_SAGOE - Also known as HNRPA2B1. Experimental evidence at protein level: Swiss-Prot protein existence level 1. Heterogeneous nuclear ribonucleoprotein (hnRNP) that associates with nascent pre-mRNAs, packaging them into hnRNP particles. The hnRNP particle arrangement on nascent hnRNA is non-random and sequence-dependent and serves to condense and stabilize the transcripts and minimize tangling and knotting. Packaging plays a role in various processes such as transcription, pre-mRNA processing, RNA nuclear export, subcellular location, mRNA translation and stability of mature mRNAs. Forms hn
    822..839     +  CDS            9xHis (fragment): 9xHis affinity tag
    849..898     +  CDS            SET1 (fragment): solubility-enhancement tag derived from T7 phage gene 10B
    906..953     +  terminator     T7 terminator: transcription terminator for bacteriophage T7 RNA polymerase
    990..1418    +  rep_origin     f1 ori (sequence partly withheld): f1 bacteriophage origin of replication; arrow indicates direction of (+) strand synthesis
   1471..1528    +  promoter       AmpR promoter (fragment): bla
   1537..2352    -  CDS            KanR: aminoglycoside phosphotransferase; aph(3')-Ia; confers resistance to kanamycin in bacteria or G418 (Geneticin®) in eukaryotes
   2474..3062    +  rep_origin     ori: high-copy-number ColE1/pMB1/pBR322/pUC origin of replication
   3248..3387    -  misc_feature   bom: basis of mobility region from pBR322
   3489..3680    -  CDS            rop: Rop protein, which maintains plasmids at low copy number; rop
   3697..4077    +  CDS            YPB1_ECOLX: Protein predicted: Swiss-Prot protein existence level 4. From Escherichia coli.
   4149..4440    -  CDS            TcR (fragment): tetracycline efflux protein; tet; confers resistance to tetracycline
   4455..4476    -  protein_bind   CAP binding site: CAP binding activates transcription in the presence of cAMP. E. coli catabolite activator protein
   4489..5571    -  CDS            lacI: lac repressor; lacI; The lac repressor binds to the lac operator to inhibit transcription in E. coli. This inhibition can be relieved by adding lactose or isopropyl-β-D-thiogalactopyranoside (IPTG).
   5572..5649    -  promoter       lacI promoter: lacI
   5657..185     -  CDS            TcR (fragment) (across the origin): tetracycline efflux protein; tet; confers resistance to tetracycline
