[The description below was written by a language model from this plasmid's Addgene catalogue record and pLannotate feature annotations shown in this document.]
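Description:
hnRNPA2_LC_5E is a bacterial expression plasmid built on the pJ411 backbone for producing a mutated form of human hnRNPA2 (HNRNPA2B1) in E. coli. It is selected with kanamycin through an aph(3')-Ia KanR cassette and replicates from a ColE1/pMB1-type origin. The catalogue lists it as high copy, although the annotation also detects the rop gene and the bom region typical of pBR322-derived, pET-like backbones. An f1 origin is present, as are residual fragments of a tetracycline resistance gene that are not expected to be functional.

The expression cassette follows the standard T7/lac design. A T7 promoter is followed immediately by a lac operator and the T7 gene 10 ribosome binding site, with a T7 terminator downstream. A plasmid-borne lacI gene supplies repressor, so transcription stays off until IPTG induction in a host that provides T7 RNA polymerase. The annotated HNRNPA2B1 coding segment is only about 450 nt, a fragment rather than the full-length protein. This fits the "LC" in the name, which probably denotes the low-complexity domain, though the record does not define it. Five serines are changed to glutamate, a substitution commonly used to mimic phosphorylation; the record does not state which positions are changed. A short match to a His/TEV-type composite tag lies upstream of the insert, and a histidine-tag fragment and a small T7 gene 10-derived match lie downstream. These suggest affinity purification handles, but the exact tag layout and reading frame are not confirmed. The associated publication concerns how phosphorylation affects hnRNPA2 granule partitioning and neurodegeneration, so the plasmid most likely serves to make recombinant protein for biophysical studies.
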