Addgene plasmid #139122: hnRNPA2_LC_5E
Purpose: express hnRNPA2 with 5 serine changed to glutamate
Depositing lab: Nicolas Fawzi. Depositing organization: Brown University. Publication: Tyrosine phosphorylation regulates hnRNPA2 granule protein partitioning and reduces neurodegeneration. Ryan VH, Perdikari TM, Naik MT, Saueressig CF, Lins J, Dignon GL, Mittal J, Hart AC, Fawzi NL. EMBO J. 2021 Feb 1;40(3):e105001. doi: 10.15252/embj.2020105001. Epub 2020 Dec 22. PubMed 33349959.
Backbone
  Vector backbone: pJ411
  Vector type: Bacterial Expression
Growth in bacteria
  Bacterial resistance: Kanamycin, 50 μg/mL
  Growth temperature: 37°C
  Growth strain: DH5alpha
  Copy number: High Copy
Gene/Insert
  Gene/Insert name: hnRNPA2
  Species: H. sapiens (human)
  Mutation: 5 serine to glutamate
  Entrez Gene: HNRNPA2B1 (a.k.a. HNRNPA2, HNRNPB1, HNRPA2, HNRPA2B1, HNRPB1, IBMPFD2, OPMD2, RNPA2, SNRPB1)
  Cloning method: Restriction Enzyme; 5′ cloning site unknown (unknown if destroyed)
Terms and licenses: Academic/Nonprofit Terms; Industry Terms: Not Available to Industry
How to cite: hnRNPA2_LC_5E was a gift from Nicolas Fawzi (Addgene plasmid # 139122 ; http://n2t.net/addgene:139122 ; RRID:Addgene_139122)
