>Addgene plasmid #139122 | hnRNPA2_LC_5E | depositor partial sequence | sequence record 269187 | insert
CATATGGGTCGTGGCGGTAACTTCGGTTTTGGTGACAGCCGTGGTGGTGGTGGTAACTTTGGTCCGGGTC
CGGGCAGCAACTTCCGTGGTGGTAGCGACGGCTACGGCGAGGGCCGTGGTTTCGGCGATGGTTATAACGG
TTATGGTGGCGGTCCGGGCGGTGGCAACTTTGGTGGCAGCCCGGGTTATGGTGGCGGTCGTGGCGGTTAT
GGCGGTGGCGGTCCGGGTTATGGTAACCAGGGCGGTGGCTATGGTGGCGGTTACGACAACTATGGCGGTG
GCAACTACGGCGAGGGTAACTATAACGATTTCGGTAACTACAACCAGCAACCGGAGAACTATGGCCCGAT
GAAGAGCGGTAACTTTGGTGGCGAACGTAACATGGGTGGCCCGTATGGTGGCGGTAACTATGGTCCGGGT
GGTAGCGGTGGTGAAGGTGGTTATGGCGGTCGCAGCCGTTACTAACTCGAG
